Addgene plasmid #229487: JD141
Purpose: Ef1a promoter driving expression of adenoviral L4-22k/33k genes
Depositing lab: Nerea Zabaleta. Depositing organization: Schepens Eye Research Institute. Publication: E2A, VA RNA I, and L4-22k adenoviral helper genes are sufficient for AAV production in HEK293 cells. Doshi J, Couto E, Staiti J, Vandenberghe LH, Zabaleta N. Mol Ther Methods Clin Dev. 2024 Nov 13;32(4):101376. doi: 10.1016/j.omtm.2024.101376. eCollection 2024 Dec 12. PubMed 39670178.
Backbone
  Vector backbone: pTwist high copy
  Backbone manufacturer: Twist Bioscience
  Backbone size w/o insert (bp): 4947
  Vector type: Mammalian Expression, Adenoviral, AAV
Growth in bacteria
  Bacterial resistance: Ampicillin, 100 μg/mL
  Growth temperature: 37°C
  Growth strain: NEB Stable
  Copy number: High Copy
Gene/Insert
  Gene/Insert name: L4-22k/33k
  Species: Synthetic
  Insert size (bp): 948
  Promoter: Ef1a
  Cloning method: Gibson Cloning
Terms and licenses: Academic/Nonprofit Terms; Industry Terms: Not Available to Industry
Depositor comments: 5' Cloning Site: NcoI (Not Destroyed), 3' Cloning Site: NheI (Not Destroyed)
How to cite: JD141 was a gift from Nerea Zabaleta (Addgene plasmid # 229487 ; http://n2t.net/addgene:229487 ; RRID:Addgene_229487)
