[The description below was written by a language model from this plasmid's Addgene catalogue record and pLannotate feature annotations shown in this document.]
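Description:
JD141 is a mammalian expression plasmid built on the Twist Bioscience pTwist high-copy backbone that supplies the adenoviral L4-22k/33k genes as a helper function for AAV production. It is propagated in E. coli through a high-copy ColE1/pUC-type origin and selected with ampicillin via an intact β-lactamase gene; a short additional β-lactamase fragment is also annotated in the backbone. The sequenced record is 5,835 nt. The bacterial and mammalian units are set apart by T7 and rrnG transcription terminators, and short sequences matching the 5' and 3' β-globin insulators flank the expression region, an arrangement that would limit read-through and interference between modules.

The payload is a 948 bp insert, listed as synthetic and introduced by Gibson assembly between retained NcoI and NheI sites, placed downstream of the strong constitutive human EF-1α promoter. The annotation identifies two adjacent coding segments: one matching the adenovirus 5 packaging protein 2 (L4-22K), a component of the genome encapsidation machinery and an activator of the viral major late promoter, followed by a fragment matching the adenoviral 33K protein, which is described as a probable small terminase in DNA packaging. An SV40 polyadenylation region lies just downstream of the insert, although it and an adjoining large T antigen fragment are annotated on the opposite strand, and a synthetic poly(A) signal sits upstream of the promoter, also in reverse orientation.

The associated publication title indicates that the plasmid was used to define a minimal adenoviral helper set for AAV production in HEK293 cells, in which L4-22k was found sufficient together with E2A and VA RNA I.
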