Features (pLannotate 1.2.2; 15 found; start..end, strand, type, name):
     46..92      -  terminator     T7 terminator: transcription terminator for bacteriophage T7 RNA polymerase
    110..158     -  polyA_signal   poly(A) signal: synthetic polyadenylation signal
    195..1373    +  promoter       EF-1α promoter: strong constitutive promoter for human elongation factor EF-1α
   1585..2166    +  CDS            PKG2_ADE05: Experimental evidence at protein level: Swiss-Prot protein existence level 1. Component of the packaging machinery which encapsidates the viral DNA into preformed capsids and transcriptional activator of the viral major late promoter (MLP). Binds, along with packaging proteins 1 and 3, to the specific packaging sequence on the left end of viral genomic DNA and plays an active role in packaging of the viral genome into preformed capsids. Specifically binds to the 5'-TTTG-3' nucleotides of the repeats making up the packaging sequence. Forms a transcription factor called DEF-A through cooperative
   2168..2467    +  CDS            SF33K_ADE41 (fragment): Experimental evidence at transcript level: Swiss-Prot protein existence level 2. Probably functions as the small terminase that is part of the molecular motor that translocates genomic DNA in empty capsid during DNA packaging. This motor is located at a unique vertex and comprises at least the IVa2 ATPase, the small terminase 33K and probably a portal. Forms a ring-like structure of about 17 nm in which genomic DNA is translocated into the capsid. Stimulates IVa2 ATPase activity in the presence of the viral genome. Once the DNA is packaged, the terminase detaches: the 33K protein is present in
   2520..2641    -  polyA_signal   SV40 poly(A) signal: SV40 polyadenylation signal
   2664..2733    -  CDS            large T antigen (fragment): large T antigen from SV40 (simian virus 40)
   2756..2802    +  terminator     T7 terminator: transcription terminator for bacteriophage T7 RNA polymerase
   2832..2968    +  terminator     rrnG terminator: transcription terminator from the E. coli ribosomal RNA rrnG operon (Albrechtsen et al., 1991)
   3013..3084    +  misc_feature   3' β-globin insulator: insulator downstream of the human β-globin locus (Farrell et al., 2002)
   3310..3898    -  rep_origin     ori: high-copy-number ColE1/pMB1/pBR322/pUC origin of replication
   4070..4134    -  CDS            bla(M) (fragment): β-lactamase lacking the signal sequence; bla(M); allows cytosolic expression of β-lactamase
   4644..5504    +  CDS            AmpR: β-lactamase; bla; confers resistance to ampicillin, carbenicillin, and related antibiotics
   5517..5653    +  terminator     rrnG terminator: transcription terminator from the E. coli ribosomal RNA rrnG operon (Albrechtsen et al., 1991)
   5805..41      +  misc_feature   5' β-globin insulator (across the origin): insulator upstream of the human β-globin locus (Farrell et al., 2002)
>Addgene plasmid #229487 | JD141 | addgene full sequence | sequence record 455017 | Addgene NGS Result
CTTCCCTCTAGTGGTCATAACAGCAGCTTCAGCTACCTCTCAATTCAAAAAACCCCTCAAGACCCGTTTA
GAGGCCCCAAGGGGTTATGCTATCAATCGTTGCGTTACACACACAAAAAACCAACACACATCCATCTTCG
ATGGATAGCGATTTTATTATCTAACTGCTGATCGAGTGTAGCCAGATCTCGTGAGGCTCCGGTGCCCGTC
AGTGGGCAGAGCGCACATCGCCCACAGTCCCCGAGAAGTTGGGGGGAGGGGTCGGCAATTGAACCGGTGC
CTAGAGAAGGTGGCGCGGGGTAAACTGGGAAAGTGATGTCGTGTACTGGCTCCGCCTTTTTCCCGAGGGT
GGGGGAGAACCGTATATAAGTGCACTAGTCGCCGTGAACGTTCTTTTTCGCAACGGGTTTGCCGCCAGAA
CACAGGTAAGTGCCGTGTGTGGTTCCCGCGGGCCTGGCCTCTTTACGGGTTATGGCCCTTGCGTGCCTTG
AATTACTTCCACCTGGCTGCAGTACGTGATTCTTGATCCCGAGCTTCGGGTTGGAAGTGGGTGGGAGAGT
TCGTGGCCTTGCGCTTAAGGAGCCCCTTCGCCTCGTGCTTGAGTTGTGGCCTGGCCTGGGCGCTGGGGCC
GCCGCGTGCGAATCTGGTGGCACCTTCGCGCCTGTCTCGCTGCTTTCGATAAGTCTCTAGCCATTTAAAA
TTTTTGATGACCTGCTGCGACGCTTTTTTTCTGGCAAGATAGTCTTGTAAATGCGGGCCAAGATCAGCAC
ACTGGTATTTCGGTTTTTGGGGCCGCGGGCGGCGACGGGGCCCGTGCGTCCCAGCGCACATGTTCGGCGA
GGCGGGGCCTGCGAGCGCGGCCACCGAGAATCGGACGGGGGTAGTCTCAAGCTGCCCGGCCTGCTCTGGT
GCCTGGCCTCGCGCCGCCGTGTATCGCCCCGCCCTGGGCGGCAAGGCTGGCCCGGTCGGCACCAGTTGCG
TGAGCGGAAAGATGGCCGCTTCCCGGCCCTGCTGCAGGGAGCACAAAATGGAGGACGCGGCGCTCGGGAG
AGCGGGCGGGTGAGTCACCCACACAAAGGAAAAGGGCCTTTCCGTCCTCAGCCGTCGCTTCATGTGACTC
CACGGAGTACCGGGCGCCGTCCAGGCACCTCGATTAGTTCTCCAGCTTTTGGAGTACGTCGTCTTTAGGT
TGGGGGGAGGGGTTTTATGCGATGGAGTTTCCCCACACTGAGTGGGTGGAGACTGAAGTTAGGCCAGCTT
GGCACTTGATGTAATTCTCCTTGGAATTTGCCCTTTTTGAGTTTGGATCTTGGTTCATTCTCAAGCCTCA
GACAGTGGTTCAAAGTTTTTTTCTTCCATTTCAGGTGTCGTGAAAACTACCCCTAAAAGCCAAAAGATCT
TTGTCGATCCTACCATCCACTCGACACACCCGCCAGCGGCCGCTGCCAAGCTTCCGAGCTCTCGAATTCA
TCTTGGCTGAGGAATCTTCTAACAATTTAGAGCTTAAAAACGCCCACGAGGCGGAGAACGAAATATCCAG
AGAGACGTTAGAAACGTTCAAAAACGTTCACCGGTAGGGCCACCATGGCACCCAAAAAGAAGCTGCAGCT
GCCGCCGCCACCCACGGACGAGGAGGAATACTGGGACAGTCAGGCAGAGGAGGTTTTGGACGAGGAGGAG
GAGGACATGATGGAAGACTGGGAGAGCCTAGACGAGGAAGCTTCCGAGGTCGAAGAGGTGTCAGACGAAA
CACCGTCACCCTCGGTCGCATTCCCCTCGCCGGCGCCCCAGAAATCGGCAACCGGTTCCAGCATGGCTAC
AACCTCCGCTCCTCAGGCGCCGCCGGCACTGCCCGTTCGCCGACCCAACCGTAGATGGGACACCACTGGA
ACCAGGGCCGGTAAGTCCAAGCAGCCGCCGCCGTTAGCCCAAGAGCAACAACAGCGCCAAGGCTACCGCT
CATGGCGCGGGCACAAGAACGCCATAGTTGCTTGCTTGCAAGACTGTGGGGGCAACATCTCCTTCGCCCG
CCGCTTTCTTCTCTACCATCACGGCGTGGCCTTCCCCCGTAACATCCTGCATTACTACCGTCATCTCTAC
AGCCCATACTGCACCGGCGGCAGCGGCAGCAACAGCAGCGGCCACACAGAAGCAAAGGCGACCGGATAGC
AAGACTCTGACAAAGCCCAAGAAATCCACAGCGGCGGCAGCAGCAGGAGGAGGAGCGCTGCGTCTGGCGC
CCAACGAACCCGTATCGACCCGCGAGCTTAGAAACAGGATTTTTCCCACTCTGTATGCTATATTTCAACA
GAGCAGGGGCCAAGAACAAGAGCTGAAAATAAAAAACAGGTCTCTGCGATCCCTCACCCGCAGCTGCCTG
TATCACAAAAGCGAAGATCAGCTTCGGCGCACGCTGGAAGACGCGGAGGCTCTCTTCAGTAAATACTGCG
CGCTGACTCTTAAGGACTAGGCTAGCTTGACTGACTGAGATACAGCGTACCTTCAGCTCACAGACATGAT
AAGATACATTGATGAGTTTGGACAAACCACAACTAGAATGCAGTGAAAAAAATGCTTTATTTGTGAAATT
TGTGATGCTATTGCTTTATTTGTAACCATTATAAGCTGCAATAAACAAGTTAACAACAACAATTGCATTC
ATTTTATGTTTCAGGTTCAGGGGGAGGTGTGGGAGGTTTTTTAAAGCAAGTAAAACCTCTACAAATGTGG
TATTGGCCCATCTCTATCGGTATCGTAGCATAACCCCTTGGGGCCTCTAAACGGGTCTTGAGGGGTTTTT
TGTGCCCCTCGGGCCGGATTGCTATCTACCGGCATTGGCGCAGAAAAAAATGCCTGATGCGACGCTGCGC
GTCTTATACTCCCACATATGCCAGATTCAGCAACGGATACGGCTTCCCCAACTTGCCCACTTCCATACGT
GTCCTCCTTACCAGAAATTTATCCTTAAGGTCGTCAGCTATCCTGCAGGCGATCTCTCGATTTCGATCAA
GACATTCCTTTAATGGTCTTTTCTGGACACCACTAGGGGTCAGAAGTAGTTCATCAAACTTTCTTCCCTC
CCTAATCTCATTGGTTACCTTGGGCTATCGAAACTTAATTAACCAGTCAAGTCAGCTACTTGGCGAGATC
GACTTGTCTGGGTTTCGACTACGCTCAGAATTGCGTCAGTCAAGTTCGATCTGGTCCTTGCTATTGCACC
CGTTCTCCGATTACGAGTTTCATTTAAATCATGTGAGCAAAAGGCCAGCAAAAGGCCAGGAACCGTAAAA
AGGCCGCGTTGCTGGCGTTTTTCCATAGGCTCCGCCCCCCTGACGAGCATCACAAAAATCGACGCTCAAG
TCAGAGGTGGCGAAACCCGACAGGACTATAAAGATACCAGGCGTTTCCCCCTGGAAGCTCCCTCGTGCGC
TCTCCTGTTCCGACCCTGCCGCTTACCGGATACCTGTCCGCCTTTCTCCCTTCGGGAAGCGTGGCGCTTT
CTCATAGCTCACGCTGTAGGTATCTCAGTTCGGTGTAGGTCGTTCGCTCCAAGCTGGGCTGTGTGCACGA
ACCCCCCGTTCAGCCCGACCGCTGCGCCTTATCCGGTAACTATCGTCTTGAGTCCAACCCGGTAAGACAC
GACTTATCGCCACTGGCAGCAGCCACTGGTAACAGGATTAGCAGAGCGAGGTATGTAGGCGGTGCTACAG
AGTTCTTGAAGTGGTGGCCTAACTACGGCTACACTAGAAGAACAGTATTTGGTATCTGCGCTCTGCTGAA
GCCAGTTACCTTCGGAAAAAGAGTTGGTAGCTCTTGATCCGGCAAACAAACCACCGCTGGTAGCGGTGGT
TTTTTTGTTTGCAAGCAGCAGATTACGCGCAGAAAAAAAGGATCTCAAGAAGATCCTTTGATCTTTTCTA
CGGGGTCTGACGCTCAGTGGAACGAAAACTCACGTTAAGGGATTTTGGTCATGAGATTATCAAAAAGGAT
CTTCACCTAGATCCTTTTAAATTAAAAATGAAGTTTTAAATCAATCTAAAGTATATATGAGTAAACTTGG
TCTGACAGTTACCAATGCTTAATCAGTGAGGCACCTATCTCAGCGATCTGTCTATTTCGTTCATCCATAG
TTGCATTTAAATTTCCGAACTCTCCAAGGCCCTCGTCGGAAAATCTTCAAACCTTTCGTCCGATCCATCT
TGCAGGCTACCTCTCGAACGAACTATCGCAAGTCTCTTGGCCGGCCTTGCGCCTTGGCTATTGCTTGGCA
GCGCCTATCGCCAGGTATTACTCCAATCCCGAATATCCGAGATCGGGATCACCCGAGAGAAGTTCAACCT
ACATCCTCAATCCCGATCTATCCGAGATCCGAGGAATATCGAAATCGGGGCGCGCCTGGTGTACCGAGAA
CGATCCTCTCAGTGCGAGTCTCGACGATCCATATCGTTGCTTGGCAGTCAGCCAGTCGGAATCCAGCTTG
GGACCCAGGAAGTCCAATCGTCAGATATTGTACTCAAGCCTGGTCACGGCAGCGTACCGATCTGTTTAAA
CCTAGATATTGATAGTCTGATCGGTCAACGTATAATCGAGTCCTAGCTTTTGCAAACATCTATCAAGAGA
CAGGATCAGCAGGAGGCTTTCGCATGAGTATTCAACATTTCCGTGTCGCCCTTATTCCCTTTTTTGCGGC
ATTTTGCCTTCCTGTTTTTGCTCACCCAGAAACGCTGGTGAAAGTAAAAGATGCTGAAGATCAGTTGGGT
GCGCGAGTGGGTTACATCGAACTGGATCTCAACAGCGGTAAGATCCTTGAGAGTTTTCGCCCCGAAGAAC
GCTTTCCAATGATGAGCACTTTTAAAGTTCTGCTATGTGGCGCGGTATTATCCCGTATTGACGCCGGGCA
AGAGCAACTCGGTCGCCGCATACACTATTCTCAGAATGACTTGGTTGAGTATTCACCAGTCACAGAAAAG
CATCTTACGGATGGCATGACAGTAAGAGAATTATGCAGTGCTGCCATAACCATGAGTGATAACACTGCGG
CCAACTTACTTCTGACAACGATTGGAGGACCGAAGGAGCTAACCGCTTTTTTGCACAACATGGGGGATCA
TGTAACTCGCCTTGATCGTTGGGAACCGGAGCTGAATGAAGCCATACCAAACGACGAGCGTGACACCACG
ATGCCTGTAGCAATGGCAACAACCTTGCGTAAACTATTAACTGGCGAACTACTTACTCTAGCTTCCCGGC
AACAGTTGATAGACTGGATGGAGGCGGATAAAGTTGCAGGACCACTTCTGCGCTCGGCCCTTCCGGCTGG
CTGGTTTATTGCTGATAAATCTGGAGCCGGTGAGCGTGGGTCTCGCGGTATCATTGCAGCACTGGGGCCA
GATGGTAAGCCCTCCCGTATCGTAGTTATCTACACGACGGGGAGTCAGGCAACTATGGATGAACGAAATA
GACAGATCGCTGAGATAGGTGCCTCACTGATTAAGCATTGGTAACCGATTCTAGGTGCATTGGCGCAGAA
AAAAATGCCTGATGCGACGCTGCGCGTCTTATACTCCCACATATGCCAGATTCAGCAACGGATACGGCTT
CCCCAACTTGCCCACTTCCATACGTGTCCTCCTTACCAGAAATTTATCCTTAAGATCCCGAATCGTTTAA
ACTCGACTCTGGCTCTATCGAATCTCCGTCGTTTCGAGCTTACGCGAACAGCCGTGGCGCTCATTTGCTC
GTCGGGCATCGAATCTCGTCAGCTATCGTCAGCTTACCTTTTTGGCAGCGATCGCGGCTCCCGACATCTT
GGACCATTAGCTCCACAGGTATCTT
